Addgene plasmid #212329: pTwist-SARS-CoV-2 Spike-deltaC18 A222V (GTG)
Purpose: Encodes SARS-CoV-2 spike A222V for pseudovirus production
Depositing lab: Alejandro Balazs. Depositing organization: Massachusetts General Hospital. Publication: Ongoing evolution of SARS-CoV-2 drives escape from mRNA vaccine-induced humoral immunity. Roederer AL, Cao Y, Denis KS, Sheehan ML, Li CJ, Lam EC, Gregory DJ, Poznansky MC, Iafrate AJ, Canaday DH, Gravenstein S, Garcia-Beltran WF, Balazs AB. medRxiv [Preprint]. 2024 Mar 7:2024.03.05.24303815. doi: 10.1101/2024.03.05.24303815. PubMed 38496628.
Backbone
  Vector backbone: pTwist-CMV-BetaGlobin-WPRE-Neo
  Backbone manufacturer: Twist
  Vector type: Mammalian Expression
Growth in bacteria
  Bacterial resistance: Ampicillin, 100 μg/mL
  Growth temperature: 37°C
  Growth strain: DH5alpha
  Copy number: High Copy
Gene/Insert
  Gene/Insert name: SARS-CoV-2 Spike A222V
  Species: Severe acute respiratory syndrome coronavirus 2
  Mutation: A222V
  Entrez Gene: S (a.k.a. GU280_gp02, spike glycoprotein)
  Promoter: CAG
  Cloning method: Ligation Independent Cloning
Terms and licenses: Academic/Nonprofit Terms; Industry Terms: Not Available to Industry
Depositor comments: Please visit https://www.medrxiv.org/content/10.1101/2024.03.05.24303815v1 for medRxiv preprint.
How to cite: pTwist-SARS-CoV-2 Spike-deltaC18 A222V (GTG) was a gift from Alejandro Balazs (Addgene plasmid # 212329 ; http://n2t.net/addgene:212329 ; RRID:Addgene_212329)
