[The description below was written by a language model from this plasmid's Addgene catalogue record and pLannotate feature annotations shown in this document.]
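Description:
pTwist-SARS-CoV-2 Spike-deltaC18 A222V (GTG) is a mammalian expression plasmid built on the Twist pTwist-CMV-BetaGlobin-WPRE-Neo backbone, made to supply a SARS-CoV-2 spike glycoprotein variant for pseudovirus production. It replicates in E. coli from a high-copy ColE1/pUC-type origin and is selected with ampicillin through the AmpR β-lactamase gene. A separate SV40 early promoter–neo–bGH poly(A) cassette could provide neomycin/G418-type selection in mammalian cells.

The payload is a spike open reading frame of about 3.8 kb carrying the A222V substitution. The "(GTG)" in the name presumably indicates the valine codon used, and "deltaC18" points to removal of the last 18 C-terminal residues, a truncation commonly used to improve spike incorporation into pseudotyped particles. The record does not explain either name element.

The catalogue lists the promoter as CAG, but the annotated sequence shows a CMV enhancer, CMV promoter fragments and a truncated human β-globin intron immediately upstream of the coding sequence. That arrangement matches the backbone name, and the discrepancy should be noted rather than resolved.

Downstream, a WPRE enhances transcript stability and expression. It is followed by an SV40 polyadenylation signal, which is annotated on the reverse strand. The expression unit is flanked by β-globin insulator elements and by bacterial and T7 terminators that limit transcriptional read-through from neighbouring regions.

The plasmid has no viral packaging elements of its own. It is presumably co-transfected with separate packaging and reporter constructs to produce spike-pseudotyped particles, here in the context of work on how spike mutations affect escape from vaccine-induced antibody responses.
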