Features (pLannotate 1.2.2; 21 found; start..end, strand, type, name):
      1..3765    +  CDS            S: SPIKE_SARS2 - Experimental evidence at protein level: Swiss-Prot protein existence level 1. [Spike glycoprotein]: May down-regulate host tetherin (BST2) by lysosomal degradation, thereby counteracting its antiviral activity. From Severe acute respiratory syndrome coronavirus 2 (2019-nCoV) (SARS-CoV-2).
   3839..4427    +  misc_feature   WPRE: woodchuck hepatitis virus posttranscriptional regulatory element
   4480..4601    -  polyA_signal   SV40 poly(A) signal: SV40 polyadenylation signal
   4624..4693    -  CDS            large T antigen (fragment): large T antigen from SV40 (simian virus 40)
   4716..4762    +  terminator     T7 terminator: transcription terminator for bacteriophage T7 RNA polymerase
   4792..4928    +  terminator     rrnG terminator: transcription terminator from the E. coli ribosomal RNA rrnG operon (Albrechtsen et al., 1991)
   4973..5044    +  misc_feature   3' β-globin insulator: insulator downstream of the human β-globin locus (Farrell et al., 2002)
   5089..5285    +  promoter       SV40 promoter: SV40 early promoter
   5299..6090    +  CDS            neo: KKA2_KLEPN - Also known as kan, nptII. Experimental evidence at protein level: Swiss-Prot protein existence level 1. Resistance to kanamycin, neomycin, paromomycin, ribostamycin, butirosin and gentamicin B. From Klebsiella pneumoniae.
   6104..6328    +  polyA_signal   bGH poly(A) signal: bovine growth hormone polyadenylation signal
   6524..7112    -  rep_origin     ori: high-copy-number ColE1/pMB1/pBR322/pUC origin of replication
   7284..7348    -  CDS            bla(M) (fragment): β-lactamase lacking the signal sequence; bla(M); allows cytosolic expression of β-lactamase
   7858..8718    +  CDS            AmpR: β-lactamase; bla; confers resistance to ampicillin, carbenicillin, and related antibiotics
   8731..8867    +  terminator     rrnG terminator: transcription terminator from the E. coli ribosomal RNA rrnG operon (Albrechtsen et al., 1991)
   9019..9090    +  misc_feature   5' β-globin insulator: insulator upstream of the human β-globin locus (Farrell et al., 2002)
   9095..9141    -  terminator     T7 terminator: transcription terminator for bacteriophage T7 RNA polymerase
   9159..9207    -  polyA_signal   poly(A) signal: synthetic polyadenylation signal
   9288..9591    +  enhancer       CMV enhancer: human cytomegalovirus immediate early enhancer
   9664..9681    -  promoter       CMV promoter (fragment): human cytomegalovirus (CMV) immediate early promoter
   9744..9795    +  promoter       CMVd2 promoter: truncated human cytomegalovirus (CMV) immediate early promoter that yields moderately reduced expression relative to the full-length promoter
   9929..10404   +  intron         β-globin intron: internally truncated intron from human β-globin
>Addgene plasmid #212329 | pTwist-SARS-CoV-2 Spike-deltaC18 A222V (GTG) | addgene full sequence | sequence record 431584 | Addgene NGS Result
ATGTTTGTGTTCCTCGTTCTCCTGCCCCTCGTTTCTTCCCAATGCGTGAACCTCACAACTAGAACGCAGC
TCCCACCCGCTTACACGAACTCTTTTACTCGTGGAGTATACTATCCCGATAAAGTCTTTAGGTCCAGTGT
CCTTCATTCTACTCAAGACCTTTTCCTGCCATTCTTCTCAAATGTCACCTGGTTCCATGCTATCCACGTT
TCTGGCACCAACGGAACTAAACGATTTGATAATCCCGTCTTGCCATTTAACGATGGCGTATACTTTGCCT
CAACGGAGAAGTCCAACATTATCCGGGGATGGATATTTGGCACCACCCTGGACTCCAAGACACAGTCTCT
CCTCATTGTGAACAACGCCACCAATGTCGTCATCAAAGTCTGTGAATTTCAATTTTGTAACGATCCCTTT
CTCGGGGTTTATTATCATAAGAATAACAAGTCTTGGATGGAGTCAGAGTTCCGCGTTTACAGTTCCGCTA
ACAACTGTACTTTTGAGTACGTTTCCCAACCATTTCTCATGGATCTTGAAGGGAAGCAAGGCAACTTCAA
GAATCTCCGCGAATTTGTGTTTAAGAATATAGACGGCTACTTCAAAATTTATAGCAAGCATACCCCGATA
AATCTGGTTCGGGATCTCCCTCAAGGCTTCTCCGTGTTGGAACCCCTCGTGGACTTGCCGATTGGCATCA
ACATCACCCGGTTCCAAACCCTTCTTGCCCTTCATCGAAGCTACCTCACGCCTGGCGACAGTAGTAGTGG
TTGGACAGCGGGCGCAGCAGCCTACTATGTGGGATATTTGCAACCACGCACCTTTCTTCTCAAATATAAC
GAAAACGGAACAATTACCGATGCCGTAGACTGTGCCCTCGATCCCCTGTCCGAAACTAAATGCACACTCA
AGTCCTTCACAGTTGAGAAAGGCATATACCAAACCAGTAACTTCCGCGTCCAACCCACCGAATCCATTGT
TCGATTCCCTAACATCACCAATTTGTGTCCTTTCGGTGAAGTATTTAATGCCACTCGATTTGCATCAGTT
TATGCCTGGAATCGCAAGCGAATATCAAATTGTGTTGCAGATTATAGTGTCCTGTATAATAGCGCATCAT
TCAGCACTTTTAAGTGTTATGGGGTCAGCCCTACGAAATTGAATGACTTGTGTTTTACCAACGTTTACGC
AGATTCTTTCGTCATACGCGGCGACGAAGTCCGACAGATTGCACCGGGGCAAACCGGAAAGATAGCAGAC
TATAATTATAAGTTGCCGGATGACTTCACCGGCTGCGTTATAGCATGGAACTCCAATAATCTCGATTCAA
AAGTCGGCGGCAACTATAATTATCTTTACCGCCTGTTTCGCAAGTCAAATCTGAAGCCCTTTGAACGTGA
CATCTCCACCGAAATTTATCAAGCTGGCAGCACCCCATGTAATGGAGTGGAAGGGTTTAACTGTTATTTT
CCCCTTCAATCATACGGATTTCAACCAACAAATGGGGTGGGCTATCAACCATATCGGGTGGTAGTCTTGA
GCTTTGAGCTGCTCCACGCACCGGCTACAGTTTGCGGACCGAAGAAAAGCACTAACCTGGTGAAGAATAA
ATGTGTGAACTTCAACTTTAATGGGCTCACCGGAACAGGGGTGCTGACAGAATCAAACAAGAAATTTCTC
CCTTTTCAACAATTTGGTAGAGACATTGCCGATACCACAGATGCCGTCCGCGATCCGCAAACACTGGAAA
TCCTCGATATAACACCCTGTAGCTTCGGCGGGGTCAGCGTGATAACTCCCGGAACGAACACATCCAACCA
AGTGGCTGTCCTGTATCAAGATGTCAACTGTACCGAAGTCCCTGTGGCGATACACGCCGACCAACTGACA
CCCACCTGGAGAGTCTACTCAACAGGTTCCAATGTCTTTCAAACTAGAGCGGGTTGTCTCATTGGCGCTG
AGCATGTCAATAATTCATACGAATGTGATATTCCTATTGGGGCAGGAATCTGTGCGTCTTATCAAACTCA
AACGAACTCACCACGGCGCGCTCGCTCAGTAGCCAGCCAGTCCATAATCGCCTATACCATGAGTCTCGGG
GCTGAGAACTCCGTGGCTTATTCAAACAATTCCATCGCAATCCCAACTAACTTTACCATTAGCGTTACCA
CGGAAATCTTGCCCGTCAGCATGACTAAGACGAGCGTAGACTGTACGATGTATATCTGTGGGGATTCCAC
CGAGTGTAGCAACCTCTTGCTTCAATACGGGTCTTTCTGTACTCAACTCAACCGAGCATTGACCGGAATT
GCGGTCGAACAAGACAAGAATACCCAAGAGGTGTTCGCACAAGTAAAGCAAATATACAAAACGCCGCCAA
TCAAAGATTTTGGCGGGTTTAATTTTAGCCAAATACTGCCAGACCCATCTAAGCCTTCAAAACGCAGCTT
TATCGAGGATCTGCTGTTCAACAAAGTTACGTTGGCTGACGCGGGTTTCATTAAGCAGTATGGGGATTGT
TTGGGAGACATTGCGGCCCGCGACCTTATCTGTGCTCAAAAATTCAATGGGTTGACAGTTCTGCCCCCTC
TGCTCACTGATGAGATGATTGCACAGTATACATCAGCATTGTTGGCAGGAACCATTACATCCGGCTGGAC
TTTTGGCGCGGGTGCGGCCCTTCAAATACCTTTCGCTATGCAAATGGCTTACAGATTCAATGGGATTGGT
GTCACGCAAAATGTATTGTATGAAAATCAGAAGCTGATCGCTAATCAATTTAACAGCGCGATTGGCAAGA
TCCAAGATTCACTGTCAAGCACAGCGTCCGCCCTCGGCAAACTCCAAGATGTTGTGAATCAAAACGCCCA
GGCCCTGAATACCCTCGTGAAGCAACTGAGTTCTAACTTCGGCGCAATCTCCAGCGTCCTCAACGACATA
TTGTCCAGACTTGATAAGGTGGAAGCCGAGGTGCAAATTGATCGGCTCATCACAGGCAGGCTCCAGTCAC
TCCAAACTTATGTGACACAACAGTTGATCCGGGCTGCTGAGATACGAGCAAGCGCCAACCTGGCCGCCAC
TAAAATGTCAGAGTGCGTGCTCGGGCAGTCCAAACGGGTTGACTTTTGTGGCAAGGGCTATCACTTGATG
TCCTTCCCCCAATCCGCCCCACATGGAGTGGTCTTTCTCCACGTCACTTATGTCCCTGCTCAAGAGAAGA
ACTTTACGACAGCTCCAGCAATCTGTCACGATGGCAAAGCGCACTTTCCCAGGGAAGGCGTTTTCGTCAG
TAATGGCACGCATTGGTTTGTGACCCAAAGGAATTTCTATGAACCCCAAATCATAACCACTGACAATACA
TTTGTCTCAGGCAACTGTGATGTGGTCATTGGGATCGTGAACAACACGGTATATGATCCCCTGCAACCCG
AGTTGGATAGCTTCAAAGAGGAATTGGATAAATACTTTAAGAATCATACTTCACCCGATGTTGATCTCGG
GGACATATCAGGAATAAATGCAAGTGTCGTCAACATTCAGAAAGAGATTGATCGCCTTAATGAGGTCGCC
AAGAACTTGAATGAATCTTTGATCGACTTGCAAGAACTGGGCAAATACGAACAATATATTAAATGGCCCT
GGTACATTTGGTTGGGCTTTATCGCCGGACTTATAGCTATCGTTATGGTCACAATTATGTTGTGCTGTAT
GACTAGCTGTTGTTCCTGCTTGAAAGGATGTTGCAGTTGCGGATCTTGTTGTAAATAAAGGATCCTCTAG
AAGTTGTCTCCTCCTGCACTGACTGACTGATACAATCGATTTCTGGATCCGCAGGCCTAATCAACCTCTG
GATTACAAAATTTGTGAAAGATTGACTGGTATTCTTAACTATGTTGCTCCTTTTACGCTATGTGGATACG
CTGCTTTAATGCCTTTGTATCATGCTATTGCTTCCCGTATGGCTTTCATTTTCTCCTCCTTGTATAAATC
CTGGTTGCTGTCTCTTTATGAGGAGTTGTGGCCCGTTGTCAGGCAACGTGGCGTGGTGTGCACTGTGTTT
GCTGACGCAACCCCCACTGGTTGGGGCATTGCCACCACCTGTCAGCTCCTTTCCGGGACTTTCGCTTTCC
CCCTCCCTATTGCCACGGCGGAACTCATCGCCGCCTGCCTTGCCCGCTGCTGGACAGGGGCTCGGCTGTT
GGGCACTGACAATTCCGTGGTGTTGTCGGGGAAGCTGACGTCCTTTCCATGGCTGCTCGCCTGTGTTGCC
ACCTGGATTCTGCGCGGGACGTCCTTCTGCTACGTCCCTTCGGCCCTCAATCCAGCGGACCTTCCTTCCC
GCGGCCTGCTGCCGGCTCTGCGGCCTCTTCCGCGTCTTCGCCTTCGCCCTCAGACGAGTCGGATCTCCCT
TTGGGCCGCCTCCCCGCCTGTCTAGCTTGACTGACTGAGATACAGCGTACCTTCAGCTCACAGACATGAT
AAGATACATTGATGAGTTTGGACAAACCACAACTAGAATGCAGTGAAAAAAATGCTTTATTTGTGAAATT
TGTGATGCTATTGCTTTATTTGTAACCATTATAAGCTGCAATAAACAAGTTAACAACAACAATTGCATTC
ATTTTATGTTTCAGGTTCAGGGGGAGGTGTGGGAGGTTTTTTAAAGCAAGTAAAACCTCTACAAATGTGG
TATTGGCCCATCTCTATCGGTATCGTAGCATAACCCCTTGGGGCCTCTAAACGGGTCTTGAGGGGTTTTT
TGTGCCCCTCGGGCCGGATTGCTATCTACCGGCATTGGCGCAGAAAAAAATGCCTGATGCGACGCTGCGC
GTCTTATACTCCCACATATGCCAGATTCAGCAACGGATACGGCTTCCCCAACTTGCCCACTTCCATACGT
GTCCTCCTTACCAGAAATTTATCCTTAAGGTCGTCAGCTATCCTGCAGGCGATCTCTCGATTTCGATCAA
GACATTCCTTTAATGGTCTTTTCTGGACACCACTAGGGGTCAGAAGTAGTTCATCAAACTTTCTTCCCTC
CCTAATCTCATTGGTTACCTTGGGCTATCGAAACTTAATTAAGCGATCTGCATCTCAATTAGTCAGCAAC
CATAGTCCCGCCCCTAACTCCGCCCATCCCGCCCCTAACTCCGCCCAGTTCCGCCCATTCTCCGCCCCAT
CGCTGACTAATTTTTTTTATTTATGCAGAGGCCGAGGCCGCCTCGGCCTCTGAGCTATTCCAGAAGTAGT
GAGGAGGCTTTTTTGGAGGCCTAGGCTTTTGCAAAGGAGGTAGCCAACATGATTGAACAAGATGGATTGC
ACGCAGGTTCTCCCGCCGCTTGGGTGGAGAGGCTATTCGGCTATGACTGGGCACAACAGACAATCGGCTG
CTCTGATGCCGCCGTGTTCCGGCTGTCAGCGCAGGGGCGCCCGGTTCTTTTTGTCAAGACCGACCTGTCC
GGTGCCCTGAATGAACTCCAGGACGAGGCAGCGCGGCTATCGTGGCTGGCCACGACGGGCGTTCCTTGCG
CAGCTGTGCTCGACGTTGTCACTGAAGCGGGAAGGGACTGGCTGCTATTGGGCGAAGTGCCGGGGCAGGA
TCTCCTGTCATCTCACCTTGCTCCTGCCGAGAAAGTATCCATCATGGCTGATGCAATGCGGCGGCTGCAT
ACGCTTGATCCGGCTACCTGCCCATTCGACCACCAAGCGAAACATCGCATCGAGCGAGCACGTACTCGGA
TGGAAGCCGGTCTTGTCGATCAGGATGATCTGGACGAAGAGCATCAGGGGCTCGCGCCAGCCGAACTGTT
CGCCAGGCTCAAGGCGCGGATGCCCGACGGCGAGGATCTCGTCGTGACCCACGGCGATGCCTGCTTGCCG
AATATCATGGTGGAAAATGGCCGCTTTTCTGGATTCATCGACTGTGGCCGGCTGGGTGTGGCGGACCGCT
ATCAGGACATAGCGTTGGCTACCCGTGATATTGCTGAAGAGCTTGGCGGCGAATGGGCTGACCGCTTCCT
CGTGCTTTACGGTATCGCCGCTCCCGATTCGCAGCGCATCGCCTTCTATCGCCTTCTTGACGAGTTCTTC
TAGTATGTAAGCCCTGTGCCTTCTAGTTGCCAGCCATCTGTTGTTTGCCCCTCCCCCGTGCCTTCCTTGA
CCCTGGAAGGTGCCACTCCCACTGTCCTTTCCTAATAAAATGAGGAAATTGCATCGCATTGTCTGAGTAG
GTGTCATTCTATTCTGGGGGGTGGGGTGGGGCAGGACAGCAAGGGGGAGGATTGGGAAGACAATAGCAGG
CATGCTGGGGATGCGGTGGGCTCTATGGTTAATTAACCAGTCAAGTCAGCTACTTGGCGAGATCGACTTG
TCTGGGTTTCGACTACGCTCAGAATTGCGTCAGTCAAGTTCGATCTGGTCCTTGCTATTGCACCCGTTCT
CCGATTACGAGTTTCATTTAAATCATGTGAGCAAAAGGCCAGCAAAAGGCCAGGAACCGTAAAAAGGCCG
CGTTGCTGGCGTTTTTCCATAGGCTCCGCCCCCCTGACGAGCATCACAAAAATCGACGCTCAAGTCAGAG
GTGGCGAAACCCGACAGGACTATAAAGATACCAGGCGTTTCCCCCTGGAAGCTCCCTCGTGCGCTCTCCT
GTTCCGACCCTGCCGCTTACCGGATACCTGTCCGCCTTTCTCCCTTCGGGAAGCGTGGCGCTTTCTCATA
GCTCACGCTGTAGGTATCTCAGTTCGGTGTAGGTCGTTCGCTCCAAGCTGGGCTGTGTGCACGAACCCCC
CGTTCAGCCCGACCGCTGCGCCTTATCCGGTAACTATCGTCTTGAGTCCAACCCGGTAAGACACGACTTA
TCGCCACTGGCAGCAGCCACTGGTAACAGGATTAGCAGAGCGAGGTATGTAGGCGGTGCTACAGAGTTCT
TGAAGTGGTGGCCTAACTACGGCTACACTAGAAGAACAGTATTTGGTATCTGCGCTCTGCTGAAGCCAGT
TACCTTCGGAAAAAGAGTTGGTAGCTCTTGATCCGGCAAACAAACCACCGCTGGTAGCGGTGGTTTTTTT
GTTTGCAAGCAGCAGATTACGCGCAGAAAAAAAGGATCTCAAGAAGATCCTTTGATCTTTTCTACGGGGT
CTGACGCTCAGTGGAACGAAAACTCACGTTAAGGGATTTTGGTCATGAGATTATCAAAAAGGATCTTCAC
CTAGATCCTTTTAAATTAAAAATGAAGTTTTAAATCAATCTAAAGTATATATGAGTAAACTTGGTCTGAC
AGTTACCAATGCTTAATCAGTGAGGCACCTATCTCAGCGATCTGTCTATTTCGTTCATCCATAGTTGCAT
TTAAATTTCCGAACTCTCCAAGGCCCTCGTCGGAAAATCTTCAAACCTTTCGTCCGATCCATCTTGCAGG
CTACCTCTCGAACGAACTATCGCAAGTCTCTTGGCCGGCCTTGCGCCTTGGCTATTGCTTGGCAGCGCCT
ATCGCCAGGTATTACTCCAATCCCGAATATCCGAGATCGGGATCACCCGAGAGAAGTTCAACCTACATCC
TCAATCCCGATCTATCCGAGATCCGAGGAATATCGAAATCGGGGCGCGCCTGGTGTACCGAGAACGATCC
TCTCAGTGCGAGTCTCGACGATCCATATCGTTGCTTGGCAGTCAGCCAGTCGGAATCCAGCTTGGGACCC
AGGAAGTCCAATCGTCAGATATTGTACTCAAGCCTGGTCACGGCAGCGTACCGATCTGTTTAAACCTAGA
TATTGATAGTCTGATCGGTCAACGTATAATCGAGTCCTAGCTTTTGCAAACATCTATCAAGAGACAGGAT
CAGCAGGAGGCTTTCGCATGAGTATTCAACATTTCCGTGTCGCCCTTATTCCCTTTTTTGCGGCATTTTG
CCTTCCTGTTTTTGCTCACCCAGAAACGCTGGTGAAAGTAAAAGATGCTGAAGATCAGTTGGGTGCGCGA
GTGGGTTACATCGAACTGGATCTCAACAGCGGTAAGATCCTTGAGAGTTTTCGCCCCGAAGAACGCTTTC
CAATGATGAGCACTTTTAAAGTTCTGCTATGTGGCGCGGTATTATCCCGTATTGACGCCGGGCAAGAGCA
ACTCGGTCGCCGCATACACTATTCTCAGAATGACTTGGTTGAGTATTCACCAGTCACAGAAAAGCATCTT
ACGGATGGCATGACAGTAAGAGAATTATGCAGTGCTGCCATAACCATGAGTGATAACACTGCGGCCAACT
TACTTCTGACAACGATTGGAGGACCGAAGGAGCTAACCGCTTTTTTGCACAACATGGGGGATCATGTAAC
TCGCCTTGATCGTTGGGAACCGGAGCTGAATGAAGCCATACCAAACGACGAGCGTGACACCACGATGCCT
GTAGCAATGGCAACAACCTTGCGTAAACTATTAACTGGCGAACTACTTACTCTAGCTTCCCGGCAACAGT
TGATAGACTGGATGGAGGCGGATAAAGTTGCAGGACCACTTCTGCGCTCGGCCCTTCCGGCTGGCTGGTT
TATTGCTGATAAATCTGGAGCCGGTGAGCGTGGGTCTCGCGGTATCATTGCAGCACTGGGGCCAGATGGT
AAGCCCTCCCGTATCGTAGTTATCTACACGACGGGGAGTCAGGCAACTATGGATGAACGAAATAGACAGA
TCGCTGAGATAGGTGCCTCACTGATTAAGCATTGGTAACCGATTCTAGGTGCATTGGCGCAGAAAAAAAT
GCCTGATGCGACGCTGCGCGTCTTATACTCCCACATATGCCAGATTCAGCAACGGATACGGCTTCCCCAA
CTTGCCCACTTCCATACGTGTCCTCCTTACCAGAAATTTATCCTTAAGATCCCGAATCGTTTAAACTCGA
CTCTGGCTCTATCGAATCTCCGTCGTTTCGAGCTTACGCGAACAGCCGTGGCGCTCATTTGCTCGTCGGG
CATCGAATCTCGTCAGCTATCGTCAGCTTACCTTTTTGGCAGCGATCGCGGCTCCCGACATCTTGGACCA
TTAGCTCCACAGGTATCTTCTTCCCTCTAGTGGTCATAACAGCAGCTTCAGCTACCTCTCAATTCAAAAA
ACCCCTCAAGACCCGTTTAGAGGCCCCAAGGGGTTATGCTATCAATCGTTGCGTTACACACACAAAAAAC
CAACACACATCCATCTTCGATGGATAGCGATTTTATTATCTAACTGCTGATCGAGTGTAGCCAGATCTAG
TAATCAATTACGGGGTCATTAGTTCATAGCCCATATATGGAGTTCCGCGTTACATAACTTACGGTAAATG
GCCCGCCTGGCTGACCGCCCAACGACCCCCGCCCATTGACGTCAATAATGACGTATGTTCCCATAGTAAC
GCCAATAGGGACTTTCCATTGACGTCAATGGGTGGAGTATTTACGGTAAACTGCCCACTTGGCAGTACAT
CAAGTGTATCATATGCCAAGTACGCCCCCTATTGACGTCAATGACGGTAAATGGCCCGCCTGGCATTATG
CCCAGTACATGACCTTATGGGACTTTCCTACTTGGCAGTACATCTACGTATTAGTCATCGCTATTACCAT
GCTGATGCGGTTTTGGCAGTACATCAATGGGCGTGGATAGCGGTTTGACTCACGGGGATTTCCAAGTCTC
CACCCCATTGACGTCAATGGGAGTTTGTTTTGGCACCAAAATCAACGGGACTTTCCAAAATGTCGTAACA
ACTCCGCCCCATTGACGCAAATGGGCGGTAGGCGTGTACGGTGGGAGGTCTATATAAGCAGAGCTGGTTT
AGTGAACCGTCAGATCGCCTGGAGACGCCATCCACGCTGTTTTGACCTCCATAGAAGACACCGGGACCGA
TCCAGCCTCCCCTCGAAGCTTACATGTGGTACCGAGCTCGGATCCTGAGAACTTCAGGGTGAGTCTATGG
GACCCTTGATGTTTTCTTTCCCCTTCTTTTCTATGGTTAAGTTCATGTCATAGGAAGGGGAGAAGTAACA
GGGTACACATATTGACCAAATCAGGGTAATTTTGCATTTGTAATTTTAAAAAATGCTTTCTTCTTTTAAT
ATACTTTTTTGTTTATCTTATTTCTAATACTTTCCCTAATCTCTTTCTTTCAGGGCAATAATGATACAAT
GTATCATGCCTCTTTGCACCATTCTAAAGAATAACAGTGATAATTTCTGGGTTAAGGCAATAGCAATATT
TCTGCATATAAATATTTCTGCATATAAATTGTAACTGATGTAAGAGGTTTCATATTGCTAATAGCAGCTA
CAATCCAGCTACCATTCTGCTTTTATTTTATGGTTGGGATAAGGCTGGATTATTCTGAGTCCAAGCTAGG
CCCTTTTGCTAATCATGTTCATACCTCTTATCTTCCTCCCACAGCTCCTGGGCAACGTGCTGGTCTGTGT
GCTGGCCCATCACTTTGGCAAAGGCGGCCGCC
